Addgene plasmid #118793: pHBS1384 TDP43 RRM-GFP FYW-L
Purpose: To test the effect of sequence on TDP43 RRM-GFP droplet properties
Depositing lab: Rajat Rohatgi. Depositing organization: Stanford University. Publication: Phase separation-deficient TDP43 remains functional in splicing. Schmidt HB, Barreau A, Rohatgi R. Nat Commun. 2019 Oct 25;10(1):4890. doi: 10.1038/s41467-019-12740-2. PubMed 31653829.
Backbone
  Vector backbone: pCS2-Dest
  Vector type: Mammalian Expression
Growth in bacteria
  Bacterial resistance: Ampicillin, 100 μg/mL
  Growth temperature: 37°C
  Growth strain: DH5alpha
  Copy number: High Copy
Gene/Insert
  Gene/Insert name: TARDBP mutant
  Species: H. sapiens (human)
  Mutation: All FYW to L in CTD of TDP43 RRM-GFP reporter
  Entrez Gene: TARDBP (a.k.a. ALS10, TDP-43)
  Cloning method: Gibson Cloning
Terms and licenses: Academic/Nonprofit Terms; Industry Terms: Not Available to Industry
Depositor comments: Category 1: Compositional CTD mutants
How to cite: pHBS1384 TDP43 RRM-GFP FYW-L was a gift from Rajat Rohatgi (Addgene plasmid # 118793 ; http://n2t.net/addgene:118793 ; RRID:Addgene_118793)
