[The description below was written by a language model from this plasmid's Addgene catalogue record and pLannotate feature annotations shown in this document.]
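Description:
pHBS1384 TDP43 RRM-GFP FYW-L is a 5.7 kb mammalian expression plasmid built on the pCS2-Dest backbone. It is maintained in E. coli through a high-copy ColE1/pUC-type origin with ampicillin selection (AmpR under its own bla promoter). It also retains an f1 phage origin and lac-derived remnants (lacZα and lacI fragments, lac promoter/operator) inherited from the parental cloning vector. Expression in mammalian cells is driven by the simian cytomegalovirus IE94 enhancer/promoter and terminated by an SV40 polyadenylation signal. An SP6 promoter sits just upstream of the insert, which in pCS2-type vectors allows in vitro synthesis of sense RNA, and T7 (partial) and T3 promoters lie on the opposite strand downstream.

The insert lies between attB1 and attB2 Gateway sites, although the record lists Gibson assembly as the cloning method. It encodes a mutant form of a human TARDBP (TDP-43) reporter called "TDP43 RRM-GFP". The feature table annotates only a superfolder GFP coding sequence in the middle of the attB-flanked region, with unannotated sequence on either side that presumably corresponds to the TDP-43 portions. This layout and the reporter name suggest that GFP takes the place of the RNA recognition motifs, but the record does not spell out the architecture. In this variant, every phenylalanine, tyrosine and tryptophan in the C-terminal domain (CTD) is changed to leucine, and the depositor classes it among the compositional CTD mutants. The stated purpose is to test how CTD sequence affects the properties of droplets formed by the reporter, here by removing aromatic residues, as part of work on TDP-43 phase separation.
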