Features (pLannotate 1.2.2; 17 found; start..end, strand, type, name):
     42..1019    +  promoter       CMV IE94 promoter: enhancer/promoter region of simian cytomegalovirus major immediate early transcription unit IE94
   1054..1072    +  promoter       SP6 promoter: promoter for bacteriophage SP6 RNA polymerase
   1127..1151    +  protein_bind   attB1: mutant version of attB; recombination site for the Gateway® BP reaction BP Clonase™
   1497..2198    +  CDS            Superfolder GFP: Superfolder GFP is a basic (constitutively fluorescent) green fluorescent protein published in 2005, derived from Aequorea victoria. It is reported to be a very rapidly-maturing weak dimer.
   2679..2703    -  protein_bind   attB2: mutant version of attB; recombination site for the Gateway® BP reaction BP Clonase™
   2726..2743    -  promoter       T7 promoter (fragment): promoter for bacteriophage T7 RNA polymerase
   2748..2882    -  polyA_signal   SV40 poly(A) signal: SV40 polyadenylation signal
   2995..3013    -  promoter       T3 promoter: promoter for bacteriophage T3 RNA polymerase
   3058..3074    -  protein_bind   lac operator: The lac repressor binds to the lac operator to inhibit transcription in E. coli. This inhibition can be relieved by adding lactose or isopropyl-β-D-thiogalactopyranoside (IPTG). lac repressor encoded by lacI
   3082..3112    -  promoter       lac promoter: promoter for the E. coli lac operon
   3127..3148    -  protein_bind   CAP binding site: CAP binding activates transcription in the presence of cAMP. E. coli catabolite activator protein
   3161..3253    -  CDS            lacI (fragment): lac repressor; lacI; The lac repressor binds to the lac operator to inhibit transcription in E. coli. This inhibition can be relieved by adding lactose or isopropyl-β-D-thiogalactopyranoside (IPTG).
   3436..4024    -  rep_origin     ori: high-copy-number ColE1/pMB1/pBR322/pUC origin of replication
   4195..5055    -  CDS            AmpR: β-lactamase; bla; confers resistance to ampicillin, carbenicillin, and related antibiotics
   5056..5160    -  promoter       AmpR promoter: bla
   5213..5641    -  rep_origin     f1 ori (sequence partly withheld): f1 bacteriophage origin of replication; arrow indicates direction of (+) strand synthesis
   5646..35      -  CDS            lacZα (fragment) (across the origin): LacZα fragment of β-galactosidase; lacZ fragment
>Addgene plasmid #118793 | pHBS1384 TDP43 RRM-GFP FYW-L | addgene full sequence | sequence record 229717 | Addgene NGS Result
GGCGATCGGTGCGGGCCTCTTCGCTATTACGCCAGTCGACCGCCAATTCAATATGGCGTATATGGACTCA
TGCCAATTCAATATGGTGGATCTGGACCTGTGCCAATTCAATATGGCGTATATGGACTCGTGCCAATTCA
ATATGGTGGATCTGGACCCCAGCCAATTCAATATGGCGGACTTGGCACCATGCCAATTCAATATGGCGGA
CCTGGCACTGTGCCAACTGGGGAGGGGTCTACTTGGCACGGTGCCAAGTTTGAGGAGGGGTCTTGGCCCT
GTGCCAAGTCCGCCATATTGAATTGGCATGGTGCCAATAATGGCGGCCATATTGGCTATATGCCAGGATC
AATATATAGGCAATATCCAATATGGCCCTATGCCAATATGGCTATTGGCCAGGTTCAATACTATGTATTG
GCCCTATGCCATATAGTATTCCATATATGGGTTTTCCTATTGACGTAGATAGCCCCTCCCAATGGGCGGT
CCCATATACCATATATGGGGCTTCCTAATACCGCCCATAGCCACTCCCCCATTGACGTCAATGGTCTCTA
TATATGGTCTTTCCTATTGACGTCATATGGGCGGTCCTATTGACGTATATGGCGCCTCCCCCATTGACGT
CAATTACGGTAAATGGCCCGCCTGGCTCAATGCCCATTGACGTCAATAGGACCACCCACCATTGACGTCA
ATGGGATGGCTCATTGCCCATTCATATCCGTTCTCACGCCCCCTATTGACGTCAATGACGGTAAATGGCC
CACTTGGCAGTACATCAATATCTATTAATAGTAACTTGGCAAGTACATTACTATTGGAAGTACGCCAGGG
TACATTGGCAGTACTCCCATTGACGTCAATGGCGGTAAATGGCCCGCGATGGCTGCCAAGTACATCCCCA
TTGACGTCAATGGGGAGGGGCAATGACGCAAATGGGCGTTCCATTGACGTAAATGGGCGGTAGGCGTGCC
TAATGGGAGGTCTATATAAGCAATGCTCGTTTAGGGAACCGCCATTCTGCCTGGGGACGTCGGAGCAAGC
TTGATTTAGGTGACACTATAGAATACAAGCTACTTGTTCTTTTTGCAGGATCCCATCGATTCGAATTCAA
GGATCAACAAGTTTGTACAAAAAAGCAGGCTGGCGCCGGTACCACCGGTGCCACCATGGGATCCATGTCT
GAATATATTCGGGTAACCGAAGATGAGAACGATGAGCCCATTGAAATACCATCGGAAGACGATGGGACGG
TGCTGCTCTCCACGGTTACAGCCCAGTTTCCAGGGGCGTGTGGGCTTCGCTACAGGAATCCAGTGTCTCA
GTGTATGAGAGGTGTCCGGCTGGTAGAAGGAATTCTGCATGCCCCAGATGCTGGCTGGGGAAATCTGGTG
TATGTTGTCAACTATCCAAAAGATAACAAAAGAAAAATGGATGAGACAGATGCTTCATCAGCAGTGAAAG
TGAAAAGAGCAGTCCAGAAAACATCCAGTAAAGGAGAGGAACTATTTACAGGTACTGTGCCTATCAAAGT
CGAGCTGGACGGCGACGTAAACGGCCACAAGTTCAGCGTGCGTGGCGAGGGCGAGGGCGATGCCACCGAG
GGCAAGCTGACCCTGAAGTTCATCTGCACCACCGGCAAGCTGCCGGTGCCGTGGCCGACCCTCGTGACCA
CCCTGACCTACGGCGTGCAGTGCTTCAGCCGCTACCCGGACCACATGAAGCGTCACGACTTCTTCAAGTC
CGCCATGCCGGAAGGCTACGTCCAGGAGCGCACCATCGAGTTCAAGGACGACGGCACCTACAAGACCCGC
GCGGAGGTGAAGTTCGAGGGCGACACCCTGGTGAACCGCATCGAGCTGAAGGGCAACGACTTCAAGGAGG
ACGGCAACATCCTGGGTCACAAGCTGGAGTACAACCACAACAGCCACAACGTCCGTATCGAAGCCGACAA
GCAGAAGAACGGCATCAAGGCTAACTTCAAGATCCGCCACAACGTTGAGGACGGCAGCCAGCAGGAAGCC
GACCACAAACAGCAGAACACCCCGATCGGCGACGGCCCGGTGCGCCTGCCGGACAACCACTATCTGAGCA
CCCAGACCACGCTGAGCAAAGACCCGAACGAGAAGCGCGATCACATGGTCCTGAAGGAGTTCGTGACGGC
AGCCGGTATCACTAAAGGTGAAGATGAAAGTGGATCCAATGCCGAACCTAAGCACAACTCAAACCGGCAG
CTGGAACGCTCAGGCCGCCTGGGAGGTAATCCTGGAGGACTCGGTAACCAAGGTGGCCTCGGAAACAGCA
GGGGAGGCGGTGCAGGACTGGGCAACAATCAAGGGAGTAACATGGGTGGGGGCATGAACCTTGGCGCTCT
TAGCATCAACCCCGCGATGATGGCGGCAGCTCAGGCTGCCCTTCAAAGTAGTTGGGGTATGATGGGTATG
CTGGCGAGCCAGCAGAACCAGAGCGGCCCCTCCGGGAACAACCAAAACCAGGGTAACATGCAGCGCGAAC
CGAATCAGGCTCTGGGGTCCGGTAACAACTCCCTGTCCGGTAGTAATTCAGGAGCTGCTATTGGTCTGGG
GTCAGCCAGTAATGCAGGAAGCGGGTCTGGCCTGAATGGGGGGCTGGGAAGTAGCATGGATAGTAAGTCT
TCAGGACTTGGAATGTAGACCCAGCTTTCTTGTACAAAGTGGTTGATCCTCTCGAGCCTCTAGAACTATA
GTGAGTCGTATTACGTAGATCCAGACATGATAAGATACATTGATGAGTTTGGACAAACCACAACTAGAAT
GCAGTGAAAAAAATGCTTTATTTGTGAAATTTGTGATGCTATTGCTTTATTTGTAACCATTATAAGCTGC
AATAAACAAGTTAACAACAACAATTGCATTCATTTTATGTTTCAGGTTCAGGGGGAGGTGTGGGAGGTTT
TTTAATTCGCGGCCGCGGCGCCAATGCATTGGGCCCGGTACCCAGCTTTTGTTCCCTTTAGTGAGGGTTA
ATTGCGCGCTTGGCGTAATCATGGTCATAGCTGTTTCCTGTGTGAAATTGTTATCCGCTCACAATTCCAC
ACAACATACGAGCCGGGAGCATAAAGTGTAAAGCCTGGGGTGCCTAATGAGTGAGCTAACTCACATTAAT
TGCGTTGCGCTCACTGCCCGCTTTCCAGTCGGGAAACCTGTCGTGCCAGCTGCATTAATGAATCGGCCAA
CGCGCGGGGAGAGGCGGTTTGCGTATTGGGCGCTCTTCCGCTTCCTCGCTCACTGACTCGCTGCGCTCGG
TCGTTCGGCTGCGGCGAGCGGTATCAGCTCACTCAAAGGCGGTAATACGGTTATCCACAGAATCAGGGGA
TAACGCAGGAAAGAACATGTGAGCAAAAGGCCAGCAAAAGGCCAGGAACCGTAAAAAGGCCGCGTTGCTG
GCGTTTTTCCATAGGCTCCGCCCCCCTGACGAGCATCACAAAAATCGACGCTCAAGTCAGAGGTGGCGAA
ACCCGACAGGACTATAAAGATACCAGGCGTTTCCCCCTGGAAGCTCCCTCGTGCGCTCTCCTGTTCCGAC
CCTGCCGCTTACCGGATACCTGTCCGCCTTTCTCCCTTCGGGAAGCGTGGCGCTTTCTCATAGCTCACGC
TGTAGGTATCTCAGTTCGGTGTAGGTCGTTCGCTCCAAGCTGGGCTGTGTGCACGAACCCCCCGTTCAGC
CCGACCGCTGCGCCTTATCCGGTAACTATCGTCTTGAGTCCAACCCGGTAAGACACGACTTATCGCCACT
GGCAGCAGCCACTGGTAACAGGATTAGCAGAGCGAGGTATGTAGGCGGTGCTACAGAGTTCTTGAAGTGG
TGGCCTAACTACGGCTACACTAGAAGAACAGTATTTGGTATCTGCGCTCTGCTGAAGCCAGTTACCTTCG
GAAAAAGAGTTGGTAGCTCTTGATCCGGCAAACAAACCACCGCTGGTAGCGGTGGTTTTTTTGTTTGCAA
GCAGCAGATTACGCGCAGAAAAAAAGGATCTCAAGAAGATCCTTTGATCTTTTCTACGGGGTCTGACGCT
CAGTGGAACGAAAACTCACGTTAAGGGATTTTGGTCATGAGATTATCAAAAAGGATCTTCACCTAGATCC
TTTTAAATTAAAAATGAAGTTTTAAATCAATCTAAAGTATATATGAGTAAACTTGGTCTGACAGTTACCA
ATGCTTAATCAGTGAGGCACCTATCTCAGCGATCTGTCTATTTCGTTCATCCATAGTTGCCTGACTCCCC
GTCGTGTAGATAACTACGATACGGGAGGGCTTACCATCTGGCCCCAGTGCTGCAATGATACCGCGAGACC
CACGCTCACCGGCTCCAGATTTATCAGCAATAAACCAGCCAGCCGGAAGGGCCGAGCGCAGAAGTGGTCC
TGCAACTTTATCCGCCTCCATCCAGTCTATTAATTGTTGCCGGGAAGCTAGAGTAAGTAGTTCGCCAGTT
AATAGTTTGCGCAACGTTGTTGCCATTGCTACAGGCATCGTGGTGTCACGCTCGTCGTTTGGTATGGCTT
CATTCAGCTCCGGTTCCCAACGATCAAGGCGAGTTACATGATCCCCCATGTTGTGCAAAAAAGCGGTTAG
CTCCTTCGGTCCTCCGATCGTTGTCAGAAGTAAGTTGGCCGCAGTGTTATCACTCATGGTTATGGCAGCA
CTGCATAATTCTCTTACTGTCATGCCATCCGTAAGATGCTTTTCTGTGACTGGTGAGTACTCAACCAAGT
CATTCTGAGAATAGTGTATGCGGCGACCGAGTTGCTCTTGCCCGGCGTCAATACGGGATAATACCGCGCC
ACATAGCAGAACTTTAAAAGTGCTCATCATTGGAAAACGTTCTTCGGGGCGAAAACTCTCAAGGATCTTA
CCGCTGTTGAGATCCAGTTCGATGTAACCCACTCGTGCACCCAACTGATCTTCAGCATCTTTTACTTTCA
CCAGCGTTTCTGGGTGAGCAAAAACAGGAAGGCAAAATGCCGCAAAAAAGGGAATAAGGGCGACACGGAA
ATGTTGAATACTCATACTCTTCCTTTTTCAATATTATTGAAGCATTTATCAGGGTTATTGTCTCATGAGC
GGATACATATTTGAATGTATTTAGAAAAATAAACAAATAGGGGTTCCGCGCACATTTCCCCGAAAAGTGC
CACCTAAATTGTAAGCGTTAATATTTTGTTAAAATTCGCGTTAAATTTTTGTTAAATCAGCTCATTTTTT
AACCAATAGGCCGAAATCGGCAAAATCCCTTATAAATCAAAAGAATAGACCGAGATAGGGT
[37 nt withheld, positions 5312-5348]
AAAGAACGTGGACTCCAACGTCAAAGG
[49 nt withheld, positions 5376-5424]
T
[91 nt withheld, positions 5426-5516]
G
[124 nt withheld, positions 5518-5641]
CCCATTCGCCATTCAGGCTGCGCAACTGTTGGGAAG
